>Addgene plasmid #188258 | dCas9-NLS-gs10-cGR2176 | addgene full sequence | sequence record 377988 | Addgene NGS Result
GTGCCACCTGACGTCGACGGATCGGGAGATCTCCCGATCCCCTATGGTGCACTCTCAGTACAATCTGCTC
TGATGCCGCATAGTTAAGCCAGTATCTGCTCCCTGCTTGTGTGTTGGAGGTCGCTGAGTAGTGCGCGAGC
AAAATTTAAGCTACAACAAGGCAAGGCTTGACCGACAATTGCATGAAGAATCTGCTTAGGGTTAGGCGTT
TTGCGCTGCTTCGCGATGTACGGGCCAGATATACGCGTTGACATTGATTATTGACTAGTTATTAATAGTA
ATCAATTACGGGGTCATTAGTTCATAGCCCATATATGGAGTTCCGCGTTACATAACTTACGGTAAATGGC
CCGCCTGGCTGACCGCCCAACGACCCCCGCCCATTGACGTCAATAATGACGTATGTTCCCATAGTAACGC
CAATAGGGACTTTCCATTGACGTCAATGGGTGGAGTATTTACGGTAAACTGCCCACTTGGCAGTACATCA
AGTGTATCATATGCCAAGTACGCCCCCTATTGACGTCAATGACGGTAAATGGCCCGCCTGGCATTATGCC
CAGTACATGACCTTATGGGACTTTCCTACTTGGCAGTACATCTACGTATTAGTCATCGCTATTACCATGG
TGATGCGGTTTTGGCAGTACATCAATGGGCGTGGATAGCGGTTTGACTCACGGGGATTTCCAAGTCTCCA
CCCCATTGACGTCAATGGGAGTTTGTTTTGGCACCAAAATCAACGGGACTTTCCAAAATGTCGTAACAAC
TCCGCCCCATTGACGCAAATGGGCGGTAGGCGTGTACGGTGGGAGGTCTATATAAGCAGAGCTCTCTGGC
TAACTAGAGAACCCACTGCTTACTGGCTTATCGAAATTAATACGACTCACTATAGGGAGACCCAAGCTTG
GTACCGAGCTCGGATCCACTAGTAACGGCCGCCAGTGTGCTGGAATTCGCCACCATGCACCACCACCACC
ACCACGACAAGAAGTACAGCATCGGCCTGGCCATCGGCACCAACTCTGTGGGCTGGGCCGTGATCACCGA
CGAGTACAAGGTGCCCAGCAAGAAATTCAAGGTGCTGGGCAACACCGACCGGCACAGCATCAAGAAGAAC
CTGATCGGCGCCCTGCTGTTCGACAGCGGAGAAACAGCCGAGGCCACCCGGCTGAAGAGAACCGCCAGAA
GAAGATACACCAGACGGAAGAACCGGATCTGCTATCTGCAAGAGATCTTCAGCAACGAGATGGCCAAGGT
GGACGACAGCTTCTTCCACAGACTGGAAGAGTCCTTCCTGGTGGAAGAGGATAAGAAGCACGAGCGGCAC
CCCATCTTCGGCAACATCGTGGACGAGGTGGCCTACCACGAGAAGTACCCCACCATCTACCACCTGAGAA
AGAAACTGGTGGACAGCACCGACAAGGCCGACCTGCGGCTGATCTATCTGGCCCTGGCCCACATGATCAA
GTTCCGGGGCCACTTCCTGATCGAGGGCGACCTGAACCCCGACAACAGCGACGTGGACAAGCTGTTCATC
CAGCTGGTGCAGACCTACAACCAGCTGTTCGAGGAAAACCCCATCAACGCCAGCGGCGTGGACGCCAAGG
CCATCCTGTCTGCCAGACTGAGCAAGAGCAGACGGCTGGAAAATCTGATCGCCCAGCTGCCCGGCGAGAA
GAAGAATGGCCTGTTCGGCAACCTGATTGCCCTGAGCCTGGGCCTGACCCCCAACTTCAAGAGCAACTTC
GACCTGGCCGAGGATGCCAAACTGCAGCTGAGCAAGGACACCTACGACGACGACCTGGACAACCTGCTGG
CCCAGATCGGCGACCAGTACGCCGACCTGTTTCTGGCCGCCAAGAACCTGTCCGACGCCATCCTGCTGAG
CGACATCCTGAGAGTGAACACCGAGATCACCAAGGCCCCCCTGAGCGCCTCTATGATCAAGAGATACGAC
GAGCACCACCAGGACCTGACCCTGCTGAAAGCTCTCGTGCGGCAGCAGCTGCCTGAGAAGTACAAAGAGA
TTTTCTTCGACCAGAGCAAGAACGGCTACGCCGGCTACATCGATGGCGGAGCCAGCCAGGAAGAGTTCTA
CAAGTTCATCAAGCCCATCCTGGAAAAGATGGACGGCACCGAGGAACTGCTCGTGAAGCTGAACAGAGAG
GACCTGCTGCGGAAGCAGCGGACCTTCGACAACGGCAGCATCCCCCACCAGATCCACCTGGGAGAGCTGC
ACGCCATTCTGCGGCGGCAGGAAGATTTTTACCCATTCCTGAAGGACAACCGGGAAAAGATCGAGAAGAT
CCTGACCTTCCGCATCCCCTACTACGTGGGCCCTCTGGCCAGGGGAAACAGCAGATTCGCCTGGATGACC
AGAAAGAGCGAGGAAACCATCACCCCCTGGAACTTCGAGGAAGTGGTGGACAAGGGCGCCAGCGCCCAGA
GCTTCATCGAGCGGATGACCAACTTCGATAAGAACCTGCCCAACGAGAAGGTGCTGCCCAAGCACAGCCT
GCTGTACGAGTACTTCACCGTGTACAACGAGCTGACCAAAGTGAAATACGTGACCGAGGGAATGAGAAAG
CCCGCCTTCCTGAGCGGCGAGCAGAAAAAAGCCATCGTGGACCTGCTGTTCAAGACCAACCGGAAAGTGA
CCGTGAAGCAGCTGAAAGAGGACTACTTCAAGAAAATCGAGTGCTTCGACTCCGTGGAAATCTCCGGCGT
GGAAGATCGGTTCAACGCCTCCCTGGGCACATACCACGATCTGCTGAAAATTATCAAGGACAAGGACTTC
CTGGACAATGAGGAAAACGAGGACATTCTGGAAGATATCGTGCTGACCCTGACACTGTTTGAGGACAGAG
AGATGATCGAGGAACGGCTGAAAACCTATGCCCACCTGTTCGACGACAAAGTGATGAAGCAGCTGAAGCG
GCGGAGATACACCGGCTGGGGCAGGCTGAGCCGGAAGCTGATCAACGGCATCCGGGACAAGCAGTCCGGC
AAGACAATCCTGGATTTCCTGAAGTCCGACGGCTTCGCCAACAGAAACTTCATGCAGCTGATCCACGACG
ACAGCCTGACCTTTAAAGAGGACATCCAGAAAGCCCAGGTGTCCGGCCAGGGCGATAGCCTGCACGAGCA
CATTGCCAATCTGGCCGGCAGCCCCGCCATTAAGAAGGGCATCCTGCAGACAGTGAAGGTGGTGGACGAG
CTCGTGAAAGTGATGGGCCGGCACAAGCCCGAGAACATCGTGATCGAAATGGCCAGAGAGAACCAGACCA
CCCAGAAGGGACAGAAGAACAGCCGCGAGAGAATGAAGCGGATCGAAGAGGGCATCAAAGAGCTGGGCAG
CCAGATCCTGAAAGAACACCCCGTGGAAAACACCCAGCTGCAGAACGAGAAGCTGTACCTGTACTACCTG
CAGAATGGGCGGGATATGTACGTGGACCAGGAACTGGACATCAACCGGCTGTCCGACTACGATGTGGACG
CTATCGTGCCTCAGAGCTTTCTGAAGGACGACTCCATCGATAACAAAGTGCTGACTCGGAGCGACAAGAA
CCGGGGCAAGAGCGACAACGTGCCCTCCGAAGAGGTCGTGAAGAAGATGAAGAACTACTGGCGCCAGCTG
CTGAATGCCAAGCTGATTACCCAGAGGAAGTTCGACAATCTGACCAAGGCCGAGAGAGGCGGCCTGAGCG
AACTGGATAAGGCCGGCTTCATCAAGAGACAGCTGGTGGAAACCCGGCAGATCACAAAGCACGTGGCACA
GATCCTGGACTCCCGGATGAACACTAAGTACGACGAGAACGACAAACTGATCCGGGAAGTGAAAGTGATC
ACCCTGAAGTCCAAGCTGGTGTCCGATTTCCGGAAGGATTTCCAGTTTTACAAAGTGCGCGAGATCAACA
ACTACCACCACGCCCACGACGCCTACCTGAACGCCGTCGTGGGAACCGCCCTGATCAAAAAGTACCCTAA
GCTGGAAAGCGAGTTCGTGTACGGCGACTACAAGGTGTACGACGTGCGGAAGATGATCGCCAAGAGCGAG
CAGGAAATCGGCAAGGCTACCGCCAAGTACTTCTTCTACAGCAACATCATGAACTTTTTCAAGACCGAGA
TTACCCTGGCCAACGGCGAGATCCGGAAGCGGCCTCTGATCGAGACAAACGGCGAAACAGGCGAGATCGT
GTGGGATAAGGGCCGGGACTTTGCCACCGTGCGGAAAGTGCTGTCTATGCCCCAAGTGAATATCGTGAAA
AAGACCGAGGTGCAGACAGGCGGCTTCAGCAAAGAGTCTATCCTGCCCAAGAGGAACAGCGACAAGCTGA
TCGCCAGAAAGAAGGACTGGGACCCTAAGAAGTACGGCGGCTTCGACAGCCCCACCGTGGCCTATTCTGT
GCTGGTGGTGGCCAAAGTGGAAAAGGGCAAGTCCAAGAAACTGAAGAGTGTGAAAGAGCTGCTGGGGATC
ACCATCATGGAAAGAAGCAGCTTCGAGAAGAATCCCATCGACTTTCTGGAAGCCAAGGGCTACAAAGAAG
TGAAAAAGGACCTGATCATCAAGCTGCCTAAGTACTCCCTGTTCGAGCTGGAAAACGGCCGGAAGAGAAT
GCTGGCCTCTGCCGGCGAACTGCAGAAGGGAAACGAACTGGCCCTGCCCTCCAAATATGTGAACTTCCTG
TACCTGGCCAGCCACTATGAGAAGCTGAAGGGCTCCCCCGAGGATAATGAGCAGAAACAGCTGTTTGTGG
AACAGCACAAACACTACCTGGACGAGATCATCGAGCAGATCAGCGAGTTCTCCAAGAGAGTGATCCTGGC
CGACGCTAATCTGGACAAGGTGCTGAGCGCCTACAACAAGCACAGAGACAAGCCTATCAGAGAGCAGGCC
GAGAATATCATCCACCTGTTTACCCTGACCAATCTGGGAGCCCCTGCCGCCTTCAAGTACTTTGACACCA
CCATCGACCGGAAGAGGTACACCAGCACCAAAGAGGTGCTGGACGCCACCCTGATCCACCAGAGCATCAC
CGGCCTGTACGAGACACGGATCGACCTGTCTCAGCTGGGAGGCTCTGATCCAAAAAAGAAGAGAAAGGTA
GGCGGCTCTGGCGGCGGCTCCGGAGGCTCTAACAGCAGCCAGAACTGGCAGAGGTTCTACCAGCTGACCA
AGCTGCTGGACAGCATGCACGAGATGGTGGGCGGCCTGCTCCAGTTCTGCTTCTACACCTTCGTGAACAA
GAGCCTGAGCGTGGAGTTCCCCGAGATGCTGGCCGAGATCATCAGCAACCAGCTGCCCAAGTTCAAGGCC
GGCAGCGTGAAGCCCCTGCTGTTCCACCAGAAGTAATCTAGAGGGCCCTATTCTATAGTGTCACCTAAAT
GCTAGAGCTCGCTGATCAGCCTCGACTGTGCCTTCTAGTTGCCAGCCATCTGTTGTTTGCCCCTCCCCCG
TGCCTTCCTTGACCCTGGAAGGTGCCACTCCCACTGTCCTTTCCTAATAAAATGAGGAAATTGCATCGCA
TTGTCTGAGTAGGTGTCATTCTATTCTGGGGGGTGGGGTGGGGCAGGACAGCAAGGGGGAGGATTGGGAA
GACAATAGCAGGCATGCTGGGGATGCGGTGGGCTCTATGGCTTCTGAGGCGGAAAGAACCAGCTGGGGCT
CTAGGGGGTATCCCC
[124 nt withheld, positions 5686-5809]
C
[91 nt withheld, positions 5811-5901]
A
[49 nt withheld, positions 5903-5951]
CTTTTGACGTTGGAGTCCACGTTCTTT
[37 nt withheld, positions 5979-6015]
ACCCTATCTCGGTCTATTCTTTTGATTTATAAGGGATTTTGCCGATTTCGGCCTATTGGTTAAAAAATGA
GCTGATTTAACAAAAATTTAACGCGAATTAATTCTGTGGAATGTGTGTCAGTTAGGGTGTGGAAAGTCCC
CAGGCTCCCCAGCAGGCAGAAGTATGCAAAGCATGCATCTCAATTAGTCAGCAACCAGGTGTGGAAAGTC
CCCAGGCTCCCCAGCAGGCAGAAGTATGCAAAGCATGCATCTCAATTAGTCAGCAACCATAGTCCCGCCC
CTAACTCCGCCCATCCCGCCCCTAACTCCGCCCAGTTCCGCCCATTCTCCGCCCCATGGCTGACTAATTT
TTTTTATTTATGCAGAGGCCGAGGCCGCCTCTGCCTCTGAGCTATTCCAGAAGTAGTGAGGAGGCTTTTT
TGGAGGCCTAGGCTTTTGCAAAAAGCTCCCGGGAGCTTGTATATCCATTTTCGGATCTGATCAAGAGACA
GGATGAGGATCGTTTCGCATGATTGAACAAGATGGATTGCACGCAGGTTCTCCGGCCGCTTGGGTGGAGA
GGCTATTCGGCTATGACTGGGCACAACAGACAATCGGCTGCTCTGATGCCGCCGTGTTCCGGCTGTCAGC
GCAGGGGCGCCCGGTTCTTTTTGTCAAGACCGACCTGTCCGGTGCCCTGAATGAACTGCAGGACGAGGCA
GCGCGGCTATCGTGGCTGGCCACGACGGGCGTTCCTTGCGCAGCTGTGCTCGACGTTGTCACTGAAGCGG
GAAGGGACTGGCTGCTATTGGGCGAAGTGCCGGGGCAGGATCTCCTGTCATCTCACCTTGCTCCTGCCGA
GAAAGTATCCATCATGGCTGATGCAATGCGGCGGCTGCATACGCTTGATCCGGCTACCTGCCCATTCGAC
CACCAAGCGAAACATCGCATCGAGCGAGCACGTACTCGGATGGAAGCCGGTCTTGTCGATCAGGATGATC
TGGACGAAGAGCATCAGGGGCTCGCGCCAGCCGAACTGTTCGCCAGGCTCAAGGCGCGCATGCCCGACGG
CGAGGATCTCGTCGTGACCCATGGCGATGCCTGCTTGCCGAATATCATGGTGGAAAATGGCCGCTTTTCT
GGATTCATCGACTGTGGCCGGCTGGGTGTGGCGGACCGCTATCAGGACATAGCGTTGGCTACCCGTGATA
TTGCTGAAGAGCTTGGCGGCGAATGGGCTGACCGCTTCCTCGTGCTTTACGGTATCGCCGCTCCCGATTC
GCAGCGCATCGCCTTCTATCGCCTTCTTGACGAGTTCTTCTGAGCGGGACTCTGGGGTTCGAAATGACCG
ACCAAGCGACGCCCAACCTGCCATCACGAGATTTCGATTCCACCGCCGCCTTCTATGAAAGGTTGGGCTT
CGGAATCGTTTTCCGGGACGCCGGCTGGATGATCCTCCAGCGCGGGGATCTCATGCTGGAGTTCTTCGCC
CACCCCAACTTGTTTATTGCAGCTTATAATGGTTACAAATAAAGCAATAGCATCACAAATTTCACAAATA
AAGCATTTTTTTCACTGCATTCTAGTTGTGGTTTGTCCAAACTCATCAATGTATCTTATCATGTCTGTAT
ACCGTCGACCTCTAGCTAGAGCTTGGCGTAATCATGGTCATAGCTGTTTCCTGTGTGAAATTGTTATCCG
CTCACAATTCCACACAACATACGAGCCGGAAGCATAAAGTGTAAAGCCTGGGGTGCCTAATGAGTGAGCT
AACTCACATTAATTGCGTTGCGCTCACTGCCCGCTTTCCAGTCGGGAAACCTGTCGTGCCAGCTGCATTA
ATGAATCGGCCAACGCGCGGGGAGAGGCGGTTTGCGTATTGGGCGCTCTTCCGCTTCCTCGCTCACTGAC
TCGCTGCGCTCGGTCGTTCGGCTGCGGCGAGCGGTATCAGCTCACTCAAAGGCGGTAATACGGTTATCCA
CAGAATCAGGGGATAACGCAGGAAAGAACATGTGAGCAAAAGGCCAGCAAAAGGCCAGGAACCGTAAAAA
GGCCGCGTTGCTGGCGTTTTTCCATAGGCTCCGCCCCCCTGACGAGCATCACAAAAATCGACGCTCAAGT
CAGAGGTGGCGAAACCCGACAGGACTATAAAGATACCAGGCGTTTCCCCCTGGAAGCTCCCTCGTGCGCT
CTCCTGTTCCGACCCTGCCGCTTACCGGATACCTGTCCGCCTTTCTCCCTTCGGGAAGCGTGGCGCTTTC
TCATAGCTCACGCTGTAGGTATCTCAGTTCGGTGTAGGTCGTTCGCTCCAAGCTGGGCTGTGTGCACGAA
CCCCCCGTTCAGCCCGACCGCTGCGCCTTATCCGGTAACTATCGTCTTGAGTCCAACCCGGTAAGACACG
ACTTATCGCCACTGGCAGCAGCCACTGGTAACAGGATTAGCAGAGCGAGGTATGTAGGCGGTGCTACAGA
GTTCTTGAAGTGGTGGCCTAACTACGGCTACACTAGAAGAACAGTATTTGGTATCTGCGCTCTGCTGAAG
CCAGTTACCTTCGGAAAAAGAGTTGGTAGCTCTTGATCCGGCAAACAAACCACCGCTGGTAGCGGTGGTT
TTTTTGTTTGCAAGCAGCAGATTACGCGCAGAAAAAAAGGATCTCAAGAAGATCCTTTGATCTTTTCTAC
GGGGTCTGACGCTCAGTGGAACGAAAACTCACGTTAAGGGATTTTGGTCATGAGATTATCAAAAAGGATC
TTCACCTAGATCCTTTTAAATTAAAAATGAAGTTTTAAATCAATCTAAAGTATATATGAGTAAACTTGGT
CTGACAGTTACCAATGCTTAATCAGTGAGGCACCTATCTCAGCGATCTGTCTATTTCGTTCATCCATAGT
TGCCTGACTCCCCGTCGTGTAGATAACTACGATACGGGAGGGCTTACCATCTGGCCCCAGTGCTGCAATG
ATACCGCGAGACCCACGCTCACCGGCTCCAGATTTATCAGCAATAAACCAGCCAGCCGGAAGGGCCGAGC
GCAGAAGTGGTCCTGCAACTTTATCCGCCTCCATCCAGTCTATTAATTGTTGCCGGGAAGCTAGAGTAAG
TAGTTCGCCAGTTAATAGTTTGCGCAACGTTGTTGCCATTGCTACAGGCATCGTGGTGTCACGCTCGTCG
TTTGGTATGGCTTCATTCAGCTCCGGTTCCCAACGATCAAGGCGAGTTACATGATCCCCCATGTTGTGCA
AAAAAGCGGTTAGCTCCTTCGGTCCTCCGATCGTTGTCAGAAGTAAGTTGGCCGCAGTGTTATCACTCAT
GGTTATGGCAGCACTGCATAATTCTCTTACTGTCATGCCATCCGTAAGATGCTTTTCTGTGACTGGTGAG
TACTCAACCAAGTCATTCTGAGAATAGTGTATGCGGCGACCGAGTTGCTCTTGCCCGGCGTCAATACGGG
ATAATACCGCGCCACATAGCAGAACTTTAAAAGTGCTCATCATTGGAAAACGTTCTTCGGGGCGAAAACT
CTCAAGGATCTTACCGCTGTTGAGATCCAGTTCGATGTAACCCACTCGTGCACCCAACTGATCTTCAGCA
TCTTTTACTTTCACCAGCGTTTCTGGGTGAGCAAAAACAGGAAGGCAAAATGCCGCAAAAAAGGGAATAA
GGGCGACACGGAAATGTTGAATACTCATACTCTTCCTTTTTCAATATTATTGAAGCATTTATCAGGGTTA
TTGTCTCATGAGCGGATACATATTTGAATGTATTTAGAAAAATAAACAAATAGGGGTTCCGCGCACATTT
CCCCGAAAA
Features (pLannotate 1.2.2; 24 found; start..end, strand, type, name):
     43..95      -  misc_feature   bom (fragment): basis of mobility region from pBR322
    250..629     +  enhancer       CMV enhancer: human cytomegalovirus immediate early enhancer
    630..833     +  promoter       CMV promoter: human cytomegalovirus (CMV) immediate early promoter
    829..862     +  LTR            5' LTR (truncated) (fragment): truncated 5' long terminal repeat (LTR) from HIV-1
    878..896     +  promoter       T7 promoter: promoter for bacteriophage T7 RNA polymerase
    968..985     +  CDS            9xHis (fragment): 9xHis affinity tag
    986..5083    +  CDS            Cas9: Cas9 (Csn1) endonuclease from the Streptococcus pyogenes Type II CRISPR/Cas system generates RNA-guided double strand breaks in DNA
   5090..5110    +  CDS            SV40 NLS: nuclear localization signal of SV40 (simian virus 40) large T antigen
   5141..5353    +  CDS            NR3C2 (fragment): MCR_SHEEP - Also known as MLR. Experimental evidence at transcript level: Swiss-Prot protein existence level 2. Receptor for both mineralocorticoids (MC) such as aldosterone and glucocorticoids (GC) such as corticosterone or cortisol. Binds to mineralocorticoid response elements (MRE) and transactivates target genes. The effect of MC is to increase ion and water transport and thus raise extracellular fluid volume and blood pressure and lower potassium levels (By similarity). From Ovis aries (Sheep).
   5372..5390    -  promoter       SP6 promoter: promoter for bacteriophage SP6 RNA polymerase
   5416..5640    +  polyA_signal   bGH poly(A) signal: bovine growth hormone polyadenylation signal
   5644..5665    +  promoter       SV40 promoter (fragment): SV40 enhancer and early promoter
   5686..6114    +  rep_origin     f1 ori (sequence partly withheld): f1 bacteriophage origin of replication; arrow indicates direction of (+) strand synthesis
   6128..6457    +  promoter       SV40 promoter: SV40 enhancer and early promoter
   6524..7315    +  CDS            neo: KKA2_KLEPN - Also known as kan, nptII. Experimental evidence at protein level: Swiss-Prot protein existence level 1. Resistance to kanamycin, neomycin, paromomycin, ribostamycin, butirosin and gentamicin B. From Klebsiella pneumoniae.
   7339..7497    +  CDS            ble (fragment): BLE_KLEPN - Experimental evidence at protein level: Swiss-Prot protein existence level 1. Binding protein with a strong affinity to the bleomycin family of antibiotics. Binds to CL990; an antimitotic-antibiotic compound. From Klebsiella pneumoniae.
   7492..7613    +  polyA_signal   SV40 poly(A) signal: SV40 polyadenylation signal
   7686..7702    -  protein_bind   lac operator: The lac repressor binds to the lac operator to inhibit transcription in E. coli. This inhibition can be relieved by adding lactose or isopropyl-β-D-thiogalactopyranoside (IPTG). lac repressor encoded by lacI
   7710..7740    -  promoter       lac promoter: promoter for the E. coli lac operon
   7755..7776    -  protein_bind   CAP binding site: CAP binding activates transcription in the presence of cAMP. E. coli catabolite activator protein
   7789..7881    -  CDS            lacI (fragment): lac repressor; lacI; The lac repressor binds to the lac operator to inhibit transcription in E. coli. This inhibition can be relieved by adding lactose or isopropyl-β-D-thiogalactopyranoside (IPTG).
   8064..8652    -  rep_origin     ori: high-copy-number ColE1/pMB1/pBR322/pUC origin of replication
   8823..9683    -  CDS            AmpR: β-lactamase; bla; confers resistance to ampicillin, carbenicillin, and related antibiotics
   9684..9788    -  promoter       AmpR promoter: bla
