[The description below was written by a language model from this plasmid's Addgene catalogue record and pLannotate feature annotations shown in this document.]
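Description:
dCas9-NLS-gs10-cGR2176 is a pcDNA3-based mammalian expression plasmid of about 9.8 kb, built for CRISPR-type applications in which a DNA-targeting module is coupled to a chemically inducible split protein. It is maintained in E. coli at high copy through a ColE1/pUC-type origin with ampicillin selection (AmpR under its own bla promoter). It also retains the f1 origin and the SV40 promoter-driven neomycin resistance cassette with SV40 poly(A) signal typical of pcDNA3, which would allow G418 selection in mammalian cells.

The expression unit is driven constitutively by the CMV enhancer and immediate early promoter and terminated by the bGH polyadenylation signal, with flanking T7 and SP6 promoters inherited from the backbone. The open reading frame begins with a short histidine-tag fragment, followed by the Streptococcus pyogenes Cas9 coding sequence, described in the record as catalytically inactive dCas9. After it come an SV40 nuclear localization signal, a flexible glycine-serine linker and the C-terminal fragment of split GR2 (amino acids 239-267 according to the record). The automated annotation labels a roughly 200 nt segment at this position as a fragment of sheep mineralocorticoid receptor. This most likely reflects sequence similarity among steroid receptor ligand-binding domains, since the catalogue entry lists the insert as human. That segment is also longer than a 29-residue fragment would need, a discrepancy the record does not explain.

The construct serves as one half of a split-receptor pair. The dCas9 fusion would presumably be directed to a target locus by a guide RNA supplied separately. Ligand-dependent reassembly with a complementary N-terminal GR2 fragment, presumably carried on a partner plasmid fused to an effector domain, would then allow chemically controlled regulation in mammalian cells. The record does not state the partner construct or the inducing ligand.
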