Addgene plasmid #188258: dCas9-NLS-gs10-cGR2176
Purpose: Plasmid ensures constitutive expression of the C-terminal fragment of split GR2 (aa 239-267), fused to the catalytically inactive Cas9 (dCas9) protein, a flexible GS linker and the SV40 NLS signal at the N-terminus
Depositing lab: Roman Jerala. Publication: Chemically inducible split protein regulators for mammalian cells. Rihtar E, Lebar T, Lainscek D, Kores K, Lesnik S, Bren U, Jerala R. Nat Chem Biol. 2022 Sep 26. doi: 10.1038/s41589-022-01136-x. PubMed 36163385.
Backbone
  Vector backbone: pcDNA3
  Vector type: Mammalian Expression, CRISPR
Growth in bacteria
  Bacterial resistance: Ampicillin, 100 μg/mL
  Growth temperature: 37°C
  Growth strain: DH5alpha
  Copy number: High Copy
Gene/Insert
  Gene/Insert name: cGR2176
  Species: H. sapiens (human)
  Cloning method: Gibson Cloning
Terms and licenses: Academic/Nonprofit Terms; Industry Terms: Not Available to Industry
How to cite: dCas9-NLS-gs10-cGR2176 was a gift from Roman Jerala (Addgene plasmid # 188258 ; http://n2t.net/addgene:188258 ; RRID:Addgene_188258)
